Addgene plasmid #225809: pGLU_95
Purpose: RS421 library variant 13453
Depositing lab: Nili Ostrov. Depositing organization: Cultivarium, Convergent Research. Publication: A scalable transposon mutagenesis system for non-model bacteria. Gilbert C, Leung J, Crits-Christoph A, Kang SC, Esmurria A, Fenn K, Brumwell SL, Martin-Moldes Z, Mendler K, Barnum TP, Nguyen M-A, Lee HH, Ostrov N. bioRxiv 2025.12.22.696024 10.64898/2025.12.22.696024.
Backbone
  Vector backbone: N/A
  Vector type: Synthetic Biology
Growth in bacteria
  Bacterial resistance: Chloramphenicol, 25 μg/mL
  Growth temperature: 37°C
  Growth strain: DH5alpha
  Copy number: High Copy
Gene/Insert
  Gene/Insert name: 13453_[Himar]
  Species: Methanosarcina barkeri str. Fusaro
  Mutation: N/A
  Cloning method: Other
Terms and licenses: Academic/Nonprofit Terms; Industry Terms: Not Available to Industry
How to cite: pGLU_95 was a gift from Nili Ostrov (Addgene plasmid # 225809 ; http://n2t.net/addgene:225809 ; RRID:Addgene_225809)
