[The description below was written by a language model from this plasmid's Addgene catalogue record and pLannotate feature annotations shown in this document.]
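Description:
pGLU_95 is a small (about 2.3 kb) synthetic-biology plasmid deposited as one member of a variant library, recorded as RS421 library variant 13453. No named backbone is given. It is maintained in E. coli (DH5alpha) at high copy through a ColE1/pMB1/pUC-type origin of replication. Selection is with chloramphenicol, conferred by a chloramphenicol acetyltransferase (cat) gene driven by its native cat promoter and followed by the phage lambda t0 transcription terminator. These three elements account for most of the annotated sequence.

The insert is listed as "13453_[Himar]" with Methanosarcina barkeri str. Fusaro as the associated species, and the plasmid is linked to work on a scalable transposon mutagenesis system for non-model bacteria. The name suggests a part intended for use with a Himar (mariner-family) transposon system. However, the record does not say what the variant actually is, for example a promoter, another regulatory element or a coding part, or how it functions. The automated annotation does not identify any feature corresponding to the insert, and finds no transposase, inverted repeats or reporter. Given the plasmid's size, the variant is presumably a short sequence lying in one of the unannotated regions. The only other hits are a short lac operator fragment and a short lacZα fragment, which are likely remnants of a cloning-vector scaffold rather than functional units.

As far as the record supports, pGLU_95 serves as a storage or source plasmid for a single library part, to be used in building or testing transposon mutagenesis constructs.
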