Features (pLannotate 1.2.2; 6 found; start..end, strand, type, name):
    379..394     -  protein_bind   lac operator (fragment): The lac repressor binds to the lac operator to inhibit transcription in E. coli. This inhibition can be relieved by adding lactose or isopropyl-β-D-thiogalactopyranoside (IPTG). lac repressor encoded by lacI
    545..1133    -  rep_origin     ori: high-copy-number ColE1/pMB1/pBR322/pUC origin of replication
   1266..1360    -  terminator     lambda t0 terminator: transcription terminator from phage lambda
   1384..2040    -  CDS            cat: CAT_ECOLX - Experimental evidence at protein level: Swiss-Prot protein existence level 1. This enzyme is an effector of chloramphenicol resistance in bacteria. From Escherichia coli. This protein is used as a marker in many commonly used cloning vectors, such as pACYC184.
   2041..2143    -  promoter       cat promoter: promoter of the E. coli cat gene encoding chloramphenicol acetyltransferase
   2218..2261    -  CDS            lacZα (fragment): LacZα fragment of β-galactosidase; lacZ fragment
>Addgene plasmid #225809 | pGLU_95 | addgene full sequence | sequence record 446989 | Addgene NGS Result
GTATCGCAGGTCTCACCATGCTTTTCCTGCTTTTTCAAAATCATTATAATAAAAAAAGAGGGGCTTTTAA
CTAAAGAGCTTTTGGGCAGAATACAAGTTCGGTTGTGATCACATCAGACTTACGAAACTCCGTTATACTG
GTAATATAATCGTTAAACCAATGGACTAAAATTTCTATATTTCATAACAGGTTGGATGATAAGTCCCCGG
TCTAGGGTCACGCGTAGGACGCGTCGAGTAGGGTAGGTGGTACTAGGATGTCGGCGTATGAGACCGTCAG
GCACGATCGAGCATGCTAGAAGGCTAGGTGGAGGCTCAGTGATGATAAGTCTGCGATGGTGGATGCATGT
GTCATGGTCATAGCTGTTTCCTGTGTGAAATTGTTATCCGCTCAGAGGGCACAATCCTATTCCGCGCTAT
CCGACAATCTCCAAGACATTAGGTGGAGTTCAGTTCGGCGTATGGCATATGTCGCTGGAAAGAACATGTG
AGCAAAAGGCCAGCAAAAGGCCAGGAACCGTAAAAAGGCCGCGTTGCTGGCGTTTTTCCATAGGCTCCGC
CCCCCTGACGAGCATCACAAAAATCGACGCTCAAGTCAGAGGTGGCGAAACCCGACAGGACTATAAAGAT
ACCAGGCGTTTCCCCCTGGAAGCTCCCTCGTGCGCTCTCCTGTTCCGACCCTGCCGCTTACCGGATACCT
GTCCGCCTTTCTCCCTTCGGGAAGCGTGGCGCTTTCTCATAGCTCACGCTGTAGGTATCTCAGTTCGGTG
TAGGTCGTTCGCTCCAAGCTGGGCTGTGTGCACGAACCCCCCGTTCAGCCCGACCGCTGCGCCTTATCCG
GTAACTATCGTCTTGAGTCCAACCCGGTAAGACACGACTTATCGCCACTGGCAGCAGCCACTGGTAACAG
GATTAGCAGAGCGAGGTATGTAGGCGGTGCTACAGAGTTCTTGAAGTGGTGGCCTAACTACGGCTACACT
AGAAGAACAGTATTTGGTATCTGCGCTCTGCTGAAGCCAGTTACCTTCGGAAAAAGAGTTGGTAGCTCTT
GATCCGGCAAACAAACCACCGCTGGTAGCGGTGGTTTTTTTGTTTGCAAGCAGCAGATTACGCGCAGAAA
AAAAGGATCTCAAGAAGATCCTTTGATCTTTTCTACGGGGTCTGACGCTCTATTCAACAAAGCCGCCGTC
CCGTCAAGTCAGCGTAAATGGGTAGGGGGCTTCAAATCGTCCCCCCATACGATATAAGTTGTTACTAGTG
CTTGGATTCTCACCAATAAAAAACGCCCGGCGGCAACCGAGCGTTCTGAACAAATCCAGATGGAGTTCTG
AGGTCATTACTGGATCTATCAACAGGAGTCCAAGCGAGCTCGATATCAAATTACGCCCCGCCCTGCCACT
CATCGCAGTACTGTTGTAATTCATTAAGCATTCTGCCGACATGGAAGCCATCACAAACGGCATGATGAAC
CTGAATCGCCAGCGGCATCAGCACCTTGTCGCCTTGCGTATAATATTTGCCCATGGTGAAAACGGGGGCG
AAGAAGTTGTCCATATTGGCCACGTTTAAATCAAAACTGGTGAAACTCACCCAGGGATTGGCTGAGACGA
AAAACATATTCTCAATAAACCCTTTAGGGAAATAGGCCAGGTTTTCACCGTAACACGCCACATCTTGCGA
ATATATGTGTAGAAACTGCCGGAAATCGTCGTGGTATTCACTCCAGAGCGATGAAAACGTTTCAGTTTGC
TCATGGAAAACGGTGTAACAAGGGTGAACACTATCCCATATCACCAGCTCACCGTCTTTCATTGCCATAC
GAAATTCCGGATGAGCATTCATCAGGCGGGCAAGAATGTGAATAAAGGCCGGATAAAACTTGTGCTTATT
TTTCTTTACGGTCTTTAAAAAGGCCGTAATATCCAGCTGAACGGTCTGGTTATAGGTACATTGAGCAACT
GACTGAAATGCCTCAAAATGTTCTTTACGATGCCATTGGGATATATCAACGGTGGTATATCCAGTGATTT
TTTTCTCCATTTTAGCTTCCTTAGCTCCTGAAAATCTCGATAACTCAAAAAATACGCCCGGTAGTGATCT
TATTTCATTATGGTGAAAGTTGGAACCTCTTACGTGCCGATCAACGTCTCATTGATACCTGAAACAAAAC
CCATCGTACGGCCAAGGAAGTCTCCAATAACTGTGATCCACCACAAGCGCCAGGGTTTTCCCAGTCACGA
CGTTGTAAAACGACGGCCAGTCATGCATAATCCGCACGCATCTGGAATAAGGAAGTGCCATTCCGCCTGA
CCT
